Addgene plasmid #152869: pGBW-m4133645
Purpose: Mammalian expression plasmid for SARS-CoV-2 M (membrane)
Depositing lab: Ginkgo Bioworks & Benjie Chen. Depositing organization: Ginkgo Bioworks.
Backbone
  Vector backbone: pTwist_CMV_Hygro_6
  Backbone size w/o insert (bp): 6525
  Vector type: Mammalian Expression
  Selectable markers: Hygromycin
Growth in bacteria
  Bacterial resistance: Ampicillin, 100 μg/mL
  Growth temperature: 37°C
  Growth strain: DH5alpha
  Copy number: High Copy
Gene/Insert
  Gene/Insert name: SARS-CoV-2 M (membrane) (alt names: membrane glycoprotein; M protein)
  Species: Severe acute respiratory syndrome coronavirus 2
  Insert size (bp): 662
  Mutation: wt
  Entrez Gene: M (a.k.a. GU280_gp05)
  Promoter: CMV
  Tag / fusion protein: Cleavable TEV;3xFlag (C terminal on backbone)
  Cloning method: Unknown
Resource information
  A portion of this plasmid was derived from a plasmid made by: GinkgoBioworks
Depositor comments: NCBI reference sequence: YP_009724393.1
How to cite: pGBW-m4133645 was a gift from Ginkgo Bioworks & Benjie Chen (Addgene plasmid # 152869 ; http://n2t.net/addgene:152869 ; RRID:Addgene_152869)
