[The description below was written by a language model from this plasmid's Addgene catalogue record and pLannotate feature annotations shown in this document.]
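Description:
pGBW-m4133645 is a mammalian expression plasmid built on the pTwist_CMV_Hygro_6 backbone that carries the wild-type SARS-CoV-2 membrane (M) glycoprotein coding sequence. It is propagated in E. coli as a high-copy plasmid through a ColE1/pUC-type origin and selected with ampicillin via a full-length β-lactamase gene; a short additional β-lactamase fragment is also annotated near the origin. For selection in mammalian cells, a separate cassette places a hygromycin B phosphotransferase gene under the human ubiquitin C promoter, followed by a synthetic polyadenylation signal, so stably transfected populations can in principle be selected with hygromycin.

The payload is driven by the human cytomegalovirus immediate-early enhancer and promoter, which the automated annotation detects as an enhancer plus partial and truncated promoter matches. The M open reading frame follows. M is a viral envelope component central to virion morphogenesis and assembly through its interactions with other viral proteins. According to the catalogue entry, it is fused at its C terminus to a backbone-encoded TEV protease cleavage site and a 3xFLAG epitope. The feature table flags only a FLAG fragment downstream of the insert and does not annotate the TEV site. Transcripts end at an SV40 polyadenylation signal. The expression unit is flanked by bacterial T7 and rrnG terminators and by short β-globin insulator elements, which help isolate it from neighbouring transcription. The tag arrangement suits antibody detection or affinity capture of M in transfected cells, with the option of removing the tag by TEV cleavage, though the record states only mammalian expression as the purpose.
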