Features (pLannotate 1.2.2; 21 found; start..end, strand, type, name):
      1..304     +  enhancer       CMV enhancer: human cytomegalovirus immediate early enhancer
    377..394     -  promoter       CMV promoter (fragment): human cytomegalovirus (CMV) immediate early promoter
    457..508     +  promoter       CMVd2 promoter: truncated human cytomegalovirus (CMV) immediate early promoter that yields moderately reduced expression relative to the full-length promoter
    583..1248    +  CDS            VME1_SARS2: Experimental evidence at protein level: Swiss-Prot protein existence level 1. Component of the viral envelope that plays a central role in virus morphogenesis and assembly via its interactions with other viral proteins (By similarity). Regulates the localization of S protein at cis-Golgi, the place of virus budding (PubMed:33229438). May act by binding cytoplasmic c-terminus of S (PubMed:33229438). From Severe acute respiratory syndrome coronavirus 2 (2019-nCoV) (SARS-CoV-2).
   1315..1337    +  CDS            FLAG (fragment): FLAG® epitope tag, followed by an enterokinase cleavage site
   1407..1528    -  polyA_signal   SV40 poly(A) signal: SV40 polyadenylation signal
   1551..1620    -  CDS            large T antigen (fragment): large T antigen from SV40 (simian virus 40)
   1643..1689    +  terminator     T7 terminator: transcription terminator for bacteriophage T7 RNA polymerase
   1719..1855    +  terminator     rrnG terminator: transcription terminator from the E. coli ribosomal RNA rrnG operon (Albrechtsen et al., 1991)
   1900..1971    +  misc_feature   3' β-globin insulator: insulator downstream of the human β-globin locus (Farrell et al., 2002)
   2197..2785    -  rep_origin     ori: high-copy-number ColE1/pMB1/pBR322/pUC origin of replication
   2957..3021    -  CDS            bla(M) (fragment): β-lactamase lacking the signal sequence; bla(M); allows cytosolic expression of β-lactamase
   3285..4494    +  promoter       UbC promoter: human ubiquitin C promoter
   4504..5525    +  CDS            HygR (fragment): hygromycin B phosphotransferase confers resistance to hygromycin
   5553..5601    +  polyA_signal   poly(A) signal: synthetic polyadenylation signal
   5867..6727    +  CDS            AmpR: β-lactamase; bla; confers resistance to ampicillin, carbenicillin, and related antibiotics
   6740..6876    +  terminator     rrnG terminator: transcription terminator from the E. coli ribosomal RNA rrnG operon (Albrechtsen et al., 1991)
   7028..7099    +  misc_feature   5' β-globin insulator: insulator upstream of the human β-globin locus (Farrell et al., 2002)
   7104..7150    -  terminator     T7 terminator: transcription terminator for bacteriophage T7 RNA polymerase
   7168..7216    -  polyA_signal   poly(A) signal: synthetic polyadenylation signal
   7247..7296    +  enhancer       CMV enhancer (fragment): human cytomegalovirus immediate early enhancer
>Addgene plasmid #152869 | pGBW-m4133645 | addgene full sequence | sequence record 335172 | Addgene NGS Result
CGTTACATAACTTACGGTAAATGGCCCGCCTGGCTGACCGCCCAACGACCCCCGCCCATTGACGTCAATA
ATGACGTATGTTCCCATAGTAACGCCAATAGGGACTTTCCATTGACGTCAATGGGTGGAGTATTTACGGT
AAACTGCCCACTTGGCAGTACATCAAGTGTATCATATGCCAAGTACGCCCCCTATTGACGTCAATGACGG
TAAATGGCCCGCCTGGCATTATGCCCAGTACATGACCTTATGGGACTTTCCTACTTGGCAGTACATCTAC
GTATTAGTCATCGCTATTACCATGCTGATGCGGTTTTGGCAGTACATCAATGGGCGTGGATAGCGGTTTG
ACTCACGGGGATTTCCAAGTCTCCACCCCATTGACGTCAATGGGAGTTTGTTTTGGCACCAAAATCAACG
GGACTTTCCAAAATGTCGTAACAACTCCGCCCCATTGACGCAAATGGGCGGTAGGCGTGTACGGTGGGAG
GTCTATATAAGCAGAGCTGGTTTAGTGAACCGTCAGATCAGATCTTTGTCGATCCTACCATCCACTCGAC
ACACCCGCCAGCGGCCGCCACCATGGCAGATTCCAACGGTACTATTACCGTTGAAGAGCTTAAAAAGCTC
CTTGAACAATGGAACCTAGTAATAGGTTTCCTATTCCTTACATGGATTTGTCTTCTACAATTTGCCTATG
CCAACAGGAATAGGTTTTTGTATATAATTAAGTTAATTTTCCTCTGGCTGTTATGGCCAGTAACTTTAGC
TTGTTTTGTGCTTGCTGCTGTTTACAGAATAAATTGGATCACCGGTGGAATTGCTATCGCAATGGCTTGT
CTTGTAGGCTTGATGTGGCTCAGCTACTTCATTGCTTCTTTCAGACTGTTTGCGCGTACGCGTTCCATGT
GGTCATTCAATCCAGAAACTAACATTCTTCTCAACGTGCCACTCCATGGCACTATTCTGACCAGACCGCT
TCTAGAAAGTGAACTCGTAATCGGAGCTGTGATCCTTCGTGGACATCTTCGTATTGCTGGACACCATCTA
GGACGCTGTGACATCAAGGACCTGCCTAAAGAAATCACTGTTGCTACATCACGAACGCTTTCTTATTACA
AATTGGGAGCTTCGCAGCGTGTAGCAGGTGACTCAGGTTTTGCTGCATACAGTCGCTACAGGATTGGCAA
CTATAAATTAAACACAGACCATTCCAGTAGCAGTGACAATATTGCTTTGCTTGTACAGGAAAACCTTTAC
TTTCAGTCGATGGATTATAAGGACCACGATGGAGACTACAAAGATCATGACATTGATTACAAGGACGACG
ATGACAAATAAGGATCCGCAGGCCTCTGCTAGCTTGACTGACTGAGATACAGCGTACCTTCAGCTCACAG
ACATGATAAGATACATTGATGAGTTTGGACAAACCACAACTAGAATGCAGTGAAAAAAATGCTTTATTTG
TGAAATTTGTGATGCTATTGCTTTATTTGTAACCATTATAAGCTGCAATAAACAAGTTAACAACAACAAT
TGCATTCATTTTATGTTTCAGGTTCAGGGGGAGGTGTGGGAGGTTTTTTAAAGCAAGTAAAACCTCTACA
AATGTGGTATTGGCCCATCTCTATCGGTATCGTAGCATAACCCCTTGGGGCCTCTAAACGGGTCTTGAGG
GGTTTTTTGTGCCCCTCGGGCCGGATTGCTATCTACCGGCATTGGCGCAGAAAAAAATGCCTGATGCGAC
GCTGCGCGTCTTATACTCCCACATATGCCAGATTCAGCAACGGATACGGCTTCCCCAACTTGCCCACTTC
CATACGTGTCCTCCTTACCAGAAATTTATCCTTAAGGTCGTCAGCTATCCTGCAGGCGATCTCTCGATTT
CGATCAAGACATTCCTTTAATGGTCTTTTCTGGACACCACTAGGGGTCAGAAGTAGTTCATCAAACTTTC
TTCCCTCCCTAATCTCATTGGTTACCTTGGGCTATCGAAACTTAATTAACCAGTCAAGTCAGCTACTTGG
CGAGATCGACTTGTCTGGGTTTCGACTACGCTCAGAATTGCGTCAGTCAAGTTCGATCTGGTCCTTGCTA
TTGCACCCGTTCTCCGATTACGAGTTTCATTTAAATCATGTGAGCAAAAGGCCAGCAAAAGGCCAGGAAC
CGTAAAAAGGCCGCGTTGCTGGCGTTTTTCCATAGGCTCCGCCCCCCTGACGAGCATCACAAAAATCGAC
GCTCAAGTCAGAGGTGGCGAAACCCGACAGGACTATAAAGATACCAGGCGTTTCCCCCTGGAAGCTCCCT
CGTGCGCTCTCCTGTTCCGACCCTGCCGCTTACCGGATACCTGTCCGCCTTTCTCCCTTCGGGAAGCGTG
GCGCTTTCTCATAGCTCACGCTGTAGGTATCTCAGTTCGGTGTAGGTCGTTCGCTCCAAGCTGGGCTGTG
TGCACGAACCCCCCGTTCAGCCCGACCGCTGCGCCTTATCCGGTAACTATCGTCTTGAGTCCAACCCGGT
AAGACACGACTTATCGCCACTGGCAGCAGCCACTGGTAACAGGATTAGCAGAGCGAGGTATGTAGGCGGT
GCTACAGAGTTCTTGAAGTGGTGGCCTAACTACGGCTACACTAGAAGAACAGTATTTGGTATCTGCGCTC
TGCTGAAGCCAGTTACCTTCGGAAAAAGAGTTGGTAGCTCTTGATCCGGCAAACAAACCACCGCTGGTAG
CGGTGGTTTTTTTGTTTGCAAGCAGCAGATTACGCGCAGAAAAAAAGGATCTCAAGAAGATCCTTTGATC
TTTTCTACGGGGTCTGACGCTCAGTGGAACGAAAACTCACGTTAAGGGATTTTGGTCATGAGATTATCAA
AAAGGATCTTCACCTAGATCCTTTTAAATTAAAAATGAAGTTTTAAATCAATCTAAAGTATATATGAGTA
AACTTGGTCTGACAGTTACCAATGCTTAATCAGTGAGGCACCTATCTCAGCGATCTGTCTATTTCGTTCA
TCCATAGTTGCATTTAAATTTCCGAACTCTCCAAGGCCCTCGTCGGAAAATCTTCAAACCTTTCGTCCGA
TCCATCTTGCAGGCTACCTCTCGAACGAACTATCGCAAGTCTCTTGGCCGGCCTTGCGCCTTGGCTATTG
CTTGGCAGCGCCTATCGCCAGGTATTACTCCAATCCCGAATATCCGAGATCGGGATCACCCGAGAGAAGT
TCAACCTACATCCTCAATCCCGATCTATCCGAGATCCGAGGAATATCGAAATCGGGGCGCGCCTGGCCTC
CGCGCCGGGTTTTGGCGCCTCCCGCGGGCGCCCCCCTCGTCACGGCGAGCGCTGCCACGTCAGACGAAGG
GCGCAGGAGCGTCCTGATCCTTCCGCCCGGACGCTCAGGACAGCGGCCCGCTGCTCATAAGACTCGGCCT
TAGAACCCCAGTATCAGCAGAAGGACATTTTAGGACGGGACTTGGGTGACTCTAGGGCACTGGTTTTCTT
TCCAGAGAGCGGAACAGGCGAGGAAAAGTAGTCCCTTCTCGGCGATTCTGCGGAGGGATCTCCGTGGGGC
GGTGAACGCCGATGATTATATAAGGACGCGCCGGGTGTGGCACAGCTAGTTCCGTCGCAGCCGGGATTTG
GGTCGCGGTTCTTGTTTGTGGATCGCTGTGATCGTCACTTGGTGAGTAGCGGGCTGCTGGGCTGGCCGGG
GCTTTCGTGGCCGCCGGGCCGCTCGGTGGGACGGAAGCGTGTGGAGAGACCGCCAAGGGCTGTAGTCTGG
GTCCGCGAGCAAGGTTGCCCTGAACTGGGGGTTGGGGGGAGCGCAGCAAAATGGCGGCTGTTCCCGAGTC
TTGAATGGAAGACGCTTGTGAGGCGGGCTGTGAGGTCGTTGAAACAAGGTGGGGGGCATGGTGGGCGGCA
AGAACCCAAGGTCTTGAGCCCTTCGCTAATGCGGGAAAGCTCTTATTCGGGTGAGATGGGCTGGGCACCA
TCTGGGGACCCTGACGTGAAGTTTGTCACTGACTGGAGAACTCGGTTTGTCGTCTGTTGCGGGGGCGGCA
GTTATGGCGGTGCCGTTGGGCAGTGCACCCGTACCTTTGGGAGCGCGCGCCCTCGTCGTGTCGTGACGTC
ACCCGTTCTGTTGGCTTATAATGCAGGGTGGGGCCACCTGCCGGTAGGTGTGCGGTAGGCTTTTCTCCGT
CGCAGGACGCAGGGTTCGGGCCTAGGGTAGGCTCTCCTGAATCGACAGGCGCCGGACCTCTGGTGAGGGG
AGGGATAAGTGAGGCGTCAGTTTCTTTGGTCGGTTTTATGTACCTATCTTCTTAAGTAGCTGAAGCTCCG
GTTTTGAACTATGCGCTCGGGGTTGGCGAGTGTGTTTTGTGAAGTTTTTTAGGCACCTTTTGAAATGTAA
TCATTTGGGTCAATATGTAATTTTCAGTGTTAGACTTGTAAATTGTCCGCTAAATTCTGGCCGTTTTTGG
CTTTTTTGTTAGACAACATGGGTAAAAAGCCTGAACTCACCGCGACGTCTGTCGAGAAGTTTCTGATCGA
AAAGTTCGACAGCGTCTCCGACCTGATGCAGCTCTCGGAGGGCGAAGAATCTCGTGCTTTCAGCTTCGAT
GTAGGAGGGCGTGGATATGTCCTGCGGGTAAATAGCTGCGCCGATGGTTTCTACAAAGATCGTTATGTTT
ATCGGCACTTTGCATCCGCCGCGCTCCCGATTCCGGAAGTGCTTGACATTGGGGAGTTCAGCGAGAGCCT
GACCTATTGCATCTCCCGCCGTGCACAGGGTGTCACGTTGCAAGACCTGCCTGAAACCGAACTGCCCGCT
GTTCTGCAGCCGGTCGCGGAGGCAATGGATGCCATCGCTGCCGCCGATCTTAGCCAGACGAGCGGGTTCG
GCCCATTCGGACCGCAAGGAATCGGTCAATACACTACATGGCGTGATTTCATATGCGCGATTGCTGATCC
CCATGTGTATCACTGGCAAACTGTGATGGACGACACCGTCAGTGCGTCCGTCGCGCAGGCTCTCGATGAG
CTGATGCTTTGGGCCGAGGACTGCCCCGAAGTCCGGCACCTCGTGCACGCGGATTTCGGCTCCAACAATG
TCCTGACGGACAATGGCCGCATAACAGCGGTCATTGACTGGAGCGAGGCGATGTTCGGGGATTCCCAATA
CGAGGTCGCCAACATCTTCTTCTGGAGGCCGTGGTTGGCTTGTATGGAGCAGCAGACGCGCTACTTCGAG
CGGAGGCATCCGGAGCTTGCAGGATCGCCCCGGCTCCGGGCGTATATGCTCCGCATTGGTCTTGACCAAC
TCTATCAGAGCTTGGTTGACGGCAATTTCGATGATGCAGCTTGGGCGCAGGGTCGATGCGACGCAATCGT
CCGATCCGGAGCCGGGACTGTCGGGCGTACACAAATCGCCCGCAGAAGCGCCGCCGTCTGGACCGATGGC
TGTGTAGAAGTACTCGCCGATAGTGGAAACCGACGCCCCAGCACTCGTCCGAGGGCAAAGGAATAAGCTA
GTATGTAAGCCTAGTCTTAGATAATAAAATCGCTATCCATCGAAGATGGATGTGTGTTGGTTTTTTGTGT
GTGTAACGCTAGGCGCGCCTGGTGTACCGAGAACGATCCTCTCAGTGCGAGTCTCGACGATCCATATCGT
TGCTTGGCAGTCAGCCAGTCGGAATCCAGCTTGGGACCCAGGAAGTCCAATCGTCAGATATTGTACTCAA
GCCTGGTCACGGCAGCGTACCGATCTGTTTAAACCTAGATATTGATAGTCTGATCGGTCAACGTATAATC
GAGTCCTAGCTTTTGCAAACATCTATCAAGAGACAGGATCAGCAGGAGGCTTTCGCATGAGTATTCAACA
TTTCCGTGTCGCCCTTATTCCCTTTTTTGCGGCATTTTGCCTTCCTGTTTTTGCTCACCCAGAAACGCTG
GTGAAAGTAAAAGATGCTGAAGATCAGTTGGGTGCGCGAGTGGGTTACATCGAACTGGATCTCAACAGCG
GTAAGATCCTTGAGAGTTTTCGCCCCGAAGAACGCTTTCCAATGATGAGCACTTTTAAAGTTCTGCTATG
TGGCGCGGTATTATCCCGTATTGACGCCGGGCAAGAGCAACTCGGTCGCCGCATACACTATTCTCAGAAT
GACTTGGTTGAGTATTCACCAGTCACAGAAAAGCATCTTACGGATGGCATGACAGTAAGAGAATTATGCA
GTGCTGCCATAACCATGAGTGATAACACTGCGGCCAACTTACTTCTGACAACGATTGGAGGACCGAAGGA
GCTAACCGCTTTTTTGCACAACATGGGGGATCATGTAACTCGCCTTGATCGTTGGGAACCGGAGCTGAAT
GAAGCCATACCAAACGACGAGCGTGACACCACGATGCCTGTAGCAATGGCAACAACCTTGCGTAAACTAT
TAACTGGCGAACTACTTACTCTAGCTTCCCGGCAACAGTTGATAGACTGGATGGAGGCGGATAAAGTTGC
AGGACCACTTCTGCGCTCGGCCCTTCCGGCTGGCTGGTTTATTGCTGATAAATCTGGAGCCGGTGAGCGT
GGGTCTCGCGGTATCATTGCAGCACTGGGGCCAGATGGTAAGCCCTCCCGTATCGTAGTTATCTACACGA
CGGGGAGTCAGGCAACTATGGATGAACGAAATAGACAGATCGCTGAGATAGGTGCCTCACTGATTAAGCA
TTGGTAACCGATTCTAGGTGCATTGGCGCAGAAAAAAATGCCTGATGCGACGCTGCGCGTCTTATACTCC
CACATATGCCAGATTCAGCAACGGATACGGCTTCCCCAACTTGCCCACTTCCATACGTGTCCTCCTTACC
AGAAATTTATCCTTAAGATCCCGAATCGTTTAAACTCGACTCTGGCTCTATCGAATCTCCGTCGTTTCGA
GCTTACGCGAACAGCCGTGGCGCTCATTTGCTCGTCGGGCATCGAATCTCGTCAGCTATCGTCAGCTTAC
CTTTTTGGCAGCGATCGCGGCTCCCGACATCTTGGACCATTAGCTCCACAGGTATCTTCTTCCCTCTAGT
GGTCATAACAGCAGCTTCAGCTACCTCTCAATTCAAAAAACCCCTCAAGACCCGTTTAGAGGCCCCAAGG
GGTTATGCTATCAATCGTTGCGTTACACACACAAAAAACCAACACACATCCATCTTCGATGGATAGCGAT
TTTATTATCTAACTGCTGATCGAGTGTAGCCAGATCTAGTAATCAATTACGGGGTCATTAGTTCATAGCC
CATATATGGAGTTCCG
